>Addgene plasmid #147325 | pSUPERpuro-HsNot6L_Q | addgene full sequence | sequence record 355956 | Addgene NGS Result
CTAAATTGTAAGCGTTAATATTTTGTTAAAATTCGCGTTAAATTTTTGTTAAATCAGCTCATTTTTTAAC
CAATAGGCCGAAATCGGCAAAATCCCTTATAAATCAAAAGAATAGACCGAGATAGGGT
[37 nt withheld, positions 129-165]
AAAGAACGTGGACTCCAACGTCAAAGG
[49 nt withheld, positions 193-241]
T
[91 nt withheld, positions 243-333]
G
[124 nt withheld, positions 335-458]
CCCATTCGCCATTCAGGCTGCGCAACTGTTGGGAAGGGCGATCGGTGCGGGCCTCTTCGCTATTACGCCA
GCTGGCGAAAGGGGGATGTGCTGCAAGGCGATTAAGTTGGGTAACGCCAGGGTTTTCCCAGTCACGACGT
TGTAAAACGACGGCCAGTGAATTGTAATACGACTCACTATAGGGCGAATTGGAGCTCCACCGCGGTGGCG
GCCGCTCTAGAACTAGTGGATCCCCCGGGCTGCATGGGGTCGTGCGCTCCTTTCGGTCGGGCGCTGCGGG
TCGTGGGGCGGGCGTCAGGCACCGGGCTTGCGGGTCATGCACCAGGTGCGCGGTCCTTCGGGCACCTCGA
CGTCGGCGGTGACGGTGAAGCCGAGCCGCTCGTAGAAGGGGAGGTTGCGGGGCGCGGAGGTCTCCAGGAA
GGCGGGCACCCCGGCGCGCTCGGCCGCCTCCACTCCGGGGAGCACGACGGCGCTGCCCAGACCCTTGCCC
TGGTGGTCGGGCGAGACGCCGACGGTGGCCAGGAACCACGCGGGCTCCTTGGGCCGGTGCGGCGCCAGGA
GGCCTTCCATCTGTTGCTGCGCGGCCAGCCGGGAACCGCTCAACTCGGCCATGCGCGGGCCGATCTCGGC
GAACACCGCCCCCGCTTCGACGCTCTCCGGCGTGGTCCAGACCGCCACCGCGGCGCCGTCGTCCGCGACC
CACACCTTGCCGATGTCGAGCCCGACGCGCGTGAGGAAGAGTTCTTGCAGCTCGGTGACCCGCTCGATGT
GGCGGTCCGGATCGACGGTGTGGCGCGTGGCGGGGTAGTCGGCGAACGCGGCGGCGAGGGTGCGTACGGC
CCTGGGGACGTCGTCGCGGGTGGCGAGGCGCACCGTGGGCTTGTACTCGGTCATGGTAAGCTAGCTTGGG
CTGCAGGTCGAAAGGCCCGGAGATGAGGAAGAGGAGAACAGCGCGGCAGACGTGCGCTTTTGAAGCGTGC
AGAATGCCGGGCCTCCGGAGGACCTTCGGGCGCCCGCCCCGCCCCTGAGCCCGCCCCTGAGCCCGCCCCC
GGACCCACCCCTTCCCAGCCTCTGAGCCCAGAAAGCGAAGGAGCAAAGCTGCTATTGGCCGCTGCCCCAA
AGGCCTACCCGCTTCCATTGCTCAGCGGTGCTGTCCATCTGCACGAGACTAGTGAGACGTGCTACTTCCA
TTTGTCACGTCCTGCACGACGCGAGCTGCGGGGCGGGGGGGAACTTCCTGACTAGGGGAGGAGTAGAAGG
TGGCGCGAAGGGGCCACCAAAGAACGGAGCCGGTTGGCGCCTACCGGTGGATGTGGAATGTGTGCGAGGC
CAGAGGCCACTTGTGTAGCGCCAAGTGCCCAGCGGGGCTGCTAAAGCGCATGCTCCAGACTGCCTTGGGA
AAAGCGCCTCCCCTACCCGGTAGAATTCGAACGCTGACGTCATCAACCCGCTCCAAGGAATCGCGGGCCC
AGTGTCACTAGGCGGGAACACCCAGCGCGCGTGCGCCCTGGCAGGAAGATGGCTGTGAGGGACAGGGGAG
TGGCGCCCTGCAATATTTGCATGTCGCTATGTGTTCTGGGAAATCACCATAAACGTGAAATGTCTTTGGA
TTTGGGAATCTTATAAGTTCTGTATGAGACCACAGATCCCCCCCAGAGTATTCTGATGTGTTCAAGAGAC
ACATCAGAATACTCTGGGTTTTTAAGCTTATCGATACCGTCGACCTCGAGGGGGGGCCCGGTACCAGCTT
TTGTTCCCTTTAGTGAGGGTTAATTTCGAGCTTGGCGTAATCATGGTCATAGCTGTTTCCTGTGTGAAAT
TGTTATCCGCTCACAATTCCACACAACATACGAGCCGGAAGCATAAAGTGTAAAGCCTGGGGTGCCTAAT
GAGTGAGCTAACTCACATTAATTGCGTTGCGCTCACTGCCCGCTTTCCAGTCGGGAAACCTGTCGTGCCA
GCTGCATTAATGAATCGGCCAACGCGCGGGGAGAGGCGGTTTGCGTATTGGGCGCTCTTCCGCTTCCTCG
CTCACTGACTCGCTGCGCTCGGTCGTTCGGCTGCGGCGAGCGGTATCAGCTCACTCAAAGGCGGTAATAC
GGTTATCCACAGAATCAGGGGATAACGCAGGAAAGAACATGTGAGCAAAAGGCCAGCAAAAGGCCAGGAA
CCGTAAAAAGGCCGCGTTGCTGGCGTTTTTCCATAGGCTCCGCCCCCCTGACGAGCATCACAAAAATCGA
CGCTCAAGTCAGAGGTGGCGAAACCCGACAGGACTATAAAGATACCAGGCGTTTCCCCCTGGAAGCTCCC
TCGTGCGCTCTCCTGTTCCGACCCTGCCGCTTACCGGATACCTGTCCGCCTTTCTCCCTTCGGGAAGCGT
GGCGCTTTCTCATAGCTCACGCTGTAGGTATCTCAGTTCGGTGTAGGTCGTTCGCTCCAAGCTGGGCTGT
GTGCACGAACCCCCCGTTCAGCCCGACCGCTGCGCCTTATCCGGTAACTATCGTCTTGAGTCCAACCCGG
TAAGACACGACTTATCGCCACTGGCAGCAGCCACTGGTAACAGGATTAGCAGAGCGAGGTATGTAGGCGG
TGCTACAGAGTTCTTGAAGTGGTGGCCTAACTACGGCTACACTAGAAGAACAGTATTTGGTATCTGCGCT
CTGCTGAAGCCAGTTACCTTCGGAAAAAGAGTTGGTAGCTCTTGATCCGGCAAACAAACCACCGCTGGTA
GCGGTGGTTTTTTTGTTTGCAAGCAGCAGATTACGCGCAGAAAAAAAGGATCTCAAGAAGATCCTTTGAT
CTTTTCTACGGGGTCTGACGCTCAGTGGAACGAAAACTCACGTTAAGGGATTTTGGTCATGAGATTATCA
AAAAGGATCTTCACCTAGATCCTTTTAAATTAAAAATGAAGTTTTAAATCAATCTAAAGTATATATGAGT
AAACTTGGTCTGACAGTTACCAATGCTTAATCAGTGAGGCACCTATCTCAGCGATCTGTCTATTTCGTTC
ATCCATAGTTGCCTGACTCCCCGTCGTGTAGATAACTACGATACGGGAGGGCTTACCATCTGGCCCCAGT
GCTGCAATGATACCGCGAGACCCACGCTCACCGGCTCCAGATTTATCAGCAATAAACCAGCCAGCCGGAA
GGGCCGAGCGCAGAAGTGGTCCTGCAACTTTATCCGCCTCCATCCAGTCTATTAATTGTTGCCGGGAAGC
TAGAGTAAGTAGTTCGCCAGTTAATAGTTTGCGCAACGTTGTTGCCATTGCTACAGGCATCGTGGTGTCA
CGCTCGTCGTTTGGTATGGCTTCATTCAGCTCCGGTTCCCAACGATCAAGGCGAGTTACATGATCCCCCA
TGTTGTGCAAAAAAGCGGTTAGCTCCTTCGGTCCTCCGATCGTTGTCAGAAGTAAGTTGGCCGCAGTGTT
ATCACTCATGGTTATGGCAGCACTGCATAATTCTCTTACTGTCATGCCATCCGTAAGATGCTTTTCTGTG
ACTGGTGAGTACTCAACCAAGTCATTCTGAGAATAGTGTATGCGGCGACCGAGTTGCTCTTGCCCGGCGT
CAATACGGGATAATACCGCGCCACATAGCAGAACTTTAAAAGTGCTCATCATTGGAAAACGTTCTTCGGG
GCGAAAACTCTCAAGGATCTTACCGCTGTTGAGATCCAGTTCGATGTAACCCACTCGTGCACCCAACTGA
TCTTCAGCATCTTTTACTTTCACCAGCGTTTCTGGGTGAGCAAAAACAGGAAGGCAAAATGCCGCAAAAA
AGGGAATAAGGGCGACACGGAAATGTTGAATACTCATACTCTTCCTTTTTCAATATTATTGAAGCATTTA
TCAGGGTTATTGTCTCATGAGCGGATACATATTTGAATGTATTTAGAAAAATAAACAAATAGGGGTTCCG
CGCACATTTCCCCGAAAAGTGCCAC
Features (pLannotate 1.2.2; 16 found; start..end, strand, type, name):
     30..458     -  rep_origin     f1 ori (sequence partly withheld): f1 bacteriophage origin of replication; arrow indicates direction of (+) strand synthesis
    463..620     -  CDS            lacZα (fragment): LacZα fragment of β-galactosidase; lacZ fragment
    623..641     +  promoter       T7 promoter: promoter for bacteriophage T7 RNA polymerase
    650..702     +  misc_feature   MCS (fragment): pBluescript multiple cloning site
    753..1352    -  CDS            PuroR: puromycin N-acetyltransferase; pac from Streptomyces alboniger; confers resistance to puromycin
   1377..1876    -  promoter       PGK promoter: mouse phosphoglycerate kinase 1 promoter
   1887..2101    +  promoter       H1 promoter: human H1 RNA promoter
   2162..2203    +  misc_feature   MCS (fragment): pBluescript multiple cloning site
   2215..2233    -  promoter       T3 promoter: promoter for bacteriophage T3 RNA polymerase
   2278..2294    -  protein_bind   lac operator: The lac repressor binds to the lac operator to inhibit transcription in E. coli. This inhibition can be relieved by adding lactose or isopropyl-β-D-thiogalactopyranoside (IPTG). lac repressor encoded by lacI
   2302..2332    -  promoter       lac promoter: promoter for the E. coli lac operon
   2347..2368    -  protein_bind   CAP binding site: CAP binding activates transcription in the presence of cAMP. E. coli catabolite activator protein
   2381..2473    -  CDS            lacI (fragment): lac repressor; lacI; The lac repressor binds to the lac operator to inhibit transcription in E. coli. This inhibition can be relieved by adding lactose or isopropyl-β-D-thiogalactopyranoside (IPTG).
   2656..3244    -  rep_origin     ori: high-copy-number ColE1/pMB1/pBR322/pUC origin of replication
   3415..4275    -  CDS            AmpR: β-lactamase; bla; confers resistance to ampicillin, carbenicillin, and related antibiotics
   4276..4380    -  promoter       AmpR promoter: bla
