[The description below was written by a language model from this plasmid's Addgene catalogue record and pLannotate feature annotations shown in this document.]
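Description:
pSUPERpuro-HsNot6L_Q is a mammalian shRNA expression plasmid of about 4.4 kb, built on the pSUPERpuro backbone, which is itself derived from a pBluescript-type cloning vector. In bacteria it is maintained at high copy through a ColE1/pUC-type origin and selected with ampicillin via the β-lactamase gene under its native promoter. Remnants of the parental phagemid are still present, including an f1 origin, a lacZα fragment, lac promoter/operator elements, flanking T7 and T3 promoters, and pieces of the original multiple cloning site. These have no role in the knockdown function.

The functional payload is a short hairpin RNA cassette driven by the human H1 RNA promoter, an RNA polymerase III promoter that produces small, defined transcripts suited to processing into siRNA by the cellular RNAi machinery. The hairpin itself is not annotated in the feature table, but it presumably lies in the short unannotated interval between the H1 promoter and the downstream polylinker fragment. A separate cassette, oriented divergently from the H1 promoter, places the puromycin N-acetyltransferase gene under the mouse PGK promoter, so transfected mammalian cells can be enriched or selected with puromycin.

The insert is named as an shRNA against human Not6L, a CCR4-type deadenylase subunit of the CCR4-NOT complex. The catalogue's gene link, however, points to CNOT6 (CCR4a) rather than to a Not6-like paralog, so the exact target should be checked against the hairpin sequence. The meaning of the "_Q" suffix is not stated. The stated purpose is expression of this shRNA in mammalian cells, consistent with depletion of the target protein in human cell culture.
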