Addgene plasmid #147325: pSUPERpuro-HsNot6L_Q
Purpose: Mammalian Expression of HsNot6L-shRNA
Depositing lab: Elisa Izaurralde. Depositing organization: Max Planck Institute for Developmental Biology.
Backbone
  Vector backbone: pSUPERpuro
  Vector type: Mammalian Expression
Growth in bacteria
  Bacterial resistance: Ampicillin, 100 μg/mL
  Growth temperature: 37°C
  Growth strain: DH5alpha
  Copy number: High Copy
Gene/Insert
  Gene/Insert name: HsNot6L-shRNA
  Species: H. sapiens (human)
  Entrez Gene: CNOT6 (a.k.a. CCR4, Ccr4a)
  Cloning method: Unknown
Terms and licenses: Academic/Nonprofit Terms; Industry Terms: Not Available to Industry
Depositor comments: Plasmids from this collection were made available to the research community and donated after the lab closed. Please note that the sequence provided by the depositing laboratory may be theoretical/predicted or based on Sanger sequencing results. There may be discrepancies between sequencing results obtained by Addgene and the depositor sequence. If an Addgene verified sequence is not available, please contact before placing your order to request that our lab fully sequence the plasmid.
How to cite: pSUPERpuro-HsNot6L_Q was a gift from Elisa Izaurralde (Addgene plasmid # 147325 ; http://n2t.net/addgene:147325 ; RRID:Addgene_147325)
